Addgene plasmid #51890: pTre2tet)::Fbxl21
Purpose: expression of Fbxl21
Depositing lab: Joseph Takahashi. Depositing organization: University of Texas Southwestern Medical Center. Publication: Competing E3 ubiquitin ligases govern circadian periodicity by degradation of CRY in nucleus and cytoplasm. Yoo SH, Mohawk JA, Siepka SM, Shan Y, Huh SK, Hong HK, Kornblum I, Kumar V, Koike N, Xu M, Nussbaum J, Liu X, Chen Z, Chen ZJ, Green CB, Takahashi JS. Cell. 2013 Feb 28;152(5):1091-105. doi: 10.1016/j.cell.2013.01.055. PubMed 23452855.
Backbone
  Vector backbone: pTRE2
  Backbone manufacturer: Clontech
  Vector type: Mammalian Expression
Growth in bacteria
  Bacterial resistance: Ampicillin, 100 μg/mL
  Growth temperature: 37°C
  Growth strain: DH5alpha
  Copy number: Unknown
Gene/Insert
  Gene/Insert name: Fbxl21
  Species: M. musculus (mouse)
  Entrez Gene: Fbxl21 (a.k.a. D630045D17Rik, FBL3B, FBXL3B, Psttm)
  Promoter: CMV tet
  Tag / fusion protein: Flag (N terminal on insert)
  Cloning method: Unknown
  Sequencing primers: 5′ LNCX; 3′ hGHpA-rev
Terms and licenses: Academic/Nonprofit Terms; Industry Terms: Not Available to Industry
How to cite: pTre2tet)::Fbxl21 was a gift from Joseph Takahashi (Addgene plasmid # 51890 ; http://n2t.net/addgene:51890 ; RRID:Addgene_51890)
