[The description below was written by a language model from this plasmid's Addgene catalogue record.]
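Description:
pTre2tet)::Fbxl21 is a mammalian expression plasmid built on the commercial pTRE2 backbone, a tetracycline-responsive vector. It is propagated in E. coli under ampicillin selection; the record lists copy number as unknown and names no origin of replication or mammalian selection marker. No feature table accompanies the entry, so the details of the backbone elements cannot be confirmed beyond the catalogue fields.

The insert is mouse Fbxl21 (also known as FBXL3B or Psttm), carrying an N-terminal Flag epitope tag that allows the protein to be detected or immunoprecipitated with anti-Flag reagents. Expression is driven by the promoter recorded as "CMV tet". In pTRE-type vectors this generally means a tetracycline response element made of tet operator repeats fused to a minimal CMV promoter. Such a promoter has little activity on its own and is switched on only when a tetracycline-controlled transactivator (tTA or rtTA) is supplied separately, from a co-transfected plasmid, a stable cell line or a transgenic driver. Transcription of the insert can then be controlled with tetracycline or doxycycline. The listed 3′ sequencing primer hints at a human growth hormone polyadenylation signal downstream of the insert, but the record does not state this explicitly.

The stated purpose is simply expression of Fbxl21. The associated publication concerns competing E3 ubiquitin ligases that set circadian period by degrading CRY proteins in the nucleus and cytoplasm. This suggests the construct was used for regulated expression of tagged FBXL21, an F-box protein, in studies of CRY stability and clock function. The cloning method is not recorded.
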