>Addgene plasmid #51890 | pTre2tet)::Fbxl21 | addgene partial sequence | sequence record 82843 | LNCX 5'-AGCTCGTTTAGTGAACCGTCAGATC-3'
GCTCGGTACCCGGGGATCCTCTAGTCAGCTGACGCGTTAGTGAACCGTCAGAATTAACCATGGACTACAA
AGACCATGACGGTGATTATAAAGATCATGACATCGATTACAAGGATGACGATGACAAGCTTGCGGCCGCG
AATTCATCGATAGATCTGATATCGGTACCGATGAAGAGGAATAATTTCTCTGCCGTGAATAAGGTTGTCC
AGTCGTCACCAGTAGTGAAACAGCCCAAACGTGGGCTCTGCTCTTCCCTCCGCCAGACCCATGCGCTCTC
TGTCCTTCTGGACTGGGGGACTTTACCTCACCATGTCATATTACAGATCTTTCAGTACCTTCCTTTAATA
GATCGAGCCCGGGCTTCGTCCGTGTGCAGGAGATGGAATGAAGTATTCCACATCCCTGATCTTTGGAGGA
AGTTTGAGTTTGAGCTGAACCAATCAGCAACTTCTTATTTCAAGTCCACTCATCCCGACCTCATTCAACA
GATCATCAAAAAGCACGCTGCACATCTTCAGTATGTCAGCTTTAAGGTTGATAGCAGTACTGAGTCGGCA
GAAGCCGCCTGTGATATCCTTTCTCAGCTGGTAAATTGTTCTATCCAGACCTTGGGATTGATTTCAACAG
CCAAACCAAGTTTCATGAATGTGCCCAAGTCTCACTTTGTGTCGGCACTTACGGTCGTGTTTGTCAACTC
AAAATCGTTATCATCGATTAAAATTGAGGACACGCCAGTGGATGACCCTTCCCTGAAGATTCTTGTGGCT
AACAACAGTGACACCCTTCGACTCCTCAAAATGAGTAGCTGTCCTCACGTTTCATCTGATGGGATCCTCT
GTGTGGCGGA
